>Addgene plasmid #195580 | pAAV_hSynapsin1_NOPLight1 | addgene full sequence | sequence record 386295 | Addgene NGS Result
CTGCGCGCTCGCTCGCTCACTGAGGCCGCCCGGGCGTCGGGCGACCTTTGGTCGCCCGGCCTCAGTGAGC
GAGCGAGCGCGCAGAGAGGGAGTGGCCAACTCCATCACTAGGGGTTCCTGCGGCCGCACGCGTGTGTCTA
GACTGCAGAGGGCCCTGCGTATGAGTGCAAGTGGGTTTTAGGACCAGGATGAGGCGGGGTGGGGGTGCCT
ACCTGACGACCGACCCCGACCCACTGGACAAGCACCCAACCCCCATTCCCCAAATTGCGCATCCCCTATC
AGAGAGGGGGAGGGGAAACAGGATGCGGCGAGGCGCGTGCGCACTGCCAGCTTCAGCACCGCGGACAGTG
CCTTCGCCCCCGCCTGGCGGCGCGCGCCACCGCCGCCTCAGCACTGAAGGCGCGCTGACGTCACTCGCCG
GTCCCCCGCAAACTCCCCTTCCCGGCCACCTTGGTCGCGTCCGCGCCGCCGCCGGCCCAGCCGGACCGCA
CCACGCGAGGCGCGAGATAGGGGGGCACGGGCGCGACCATCTGCGCTGCGGCGCCGGCGACTCAGCGCTG
CCTCAGTCTGCGGTGGGCAGCGGAGGAGTCGTGTCGTGCCTGAGAGCGCAGTCGAGATTAATTAACTCGA
GCAGGTAAGTATCAAGGTTACAAGACAGGTTTAAGGAGACCAATAGAAACTGGGCTTGTCGAGACAGAGA
AGACTCTTGCGTTTCTGATAGGCACCTATTGGTCTTACTGACATCCACTTTGCCTTTCTCTCCACAGGTG
CTAGCGTTTAAACGGTACCGGATCCGGTACCTGCGCGCCATGAAGACGATCATCGCCCTGAGCTACATCT
TCTGCCTGGTGTTCGCCGACTACAAGGACGATGATGACGCCATGGAGCCACTTTTTCCGGCTCCCTTTTG
GGAAGTTATCTATGGGTCTCACCTCCAGGGGAATTTGAGTCTTCTTAGCCCGAACCATTCTCTGCTGCCT
CCACACCTTTTGCTGAACGCGTCACACGGTGCCTTTCTTCCGCTCGGTCTTAAGGTAACCATTGTTGGAC
TCTATCTTGCTGTGTGCGTTGGAGGCTTGCTGGGGAATTGTCTTGTCATGTATGTGATCTTGCGACATAC
CAAGATGAAGACTGCTACAAATATATACATATTTAATCTGGCACTTGCTGATACTCTTGTGTTGCTCACG
CTGCCCTTTCAAGGGACTGACATACTCCTTGGGTTCTGGCCGTTCGGTAATGCACTCTGCAAAACCGTGA
TCGCAATTGATTATTACAATATGTTTACGTCAACGTTTACTCTTACCGCTATGAGTGTGGATCGGTACGT
CGCTATTTGTCACCCTAAACGAGCGCTGGATGTTCGAACCAGTTCAAAAGCACAGGCCGTCAATGTAGCT
ATCTGGGCACTTGCAAGTGTGGTCGGTGTGCCTGTGGCGATTATGGGGTCTGCGCAAGTAGAAGACGAAG
AGATTGAGTGCTTGGTTGAGATCCCTACACCCCAGGACTATTGGGGACCCGTATTCGCAATTTGTATTTT
TCTCTTTTCTTTTATTGTCCCCGTTCTGGTAATTTCTGTCTGTTATAGTCTCATGATACGCCGCCTGAGG
GGGGTGCGCATAGCCCAGAAGAATAGCTCTCTCATCAACGTATATATAAAAGCCGATAAACAAAAGAATG
GCATTAAGGCGAATTTCAAGATTAGGCACAATATAGAAGACGGAGGTGTTCAACTTGCGTACCATTATCA
GCAGAATACCCCGATTGGGGATGGTCCTGTGCTTCTTCCCGACAATCACTATCTGAGCGTACAGAGCAAA
CTCTCCAAGGACCCGAACGAGAAACGGGATCACATGGTGCTGTTGGAATTTGTAACGGCAGCGGGGATTA
CTCTGGGCATGGACGAATTGTATAAAGGAGGCACGGGGGGTTCAATGGTTAGTAAAGGAGAGGAACTTTT
TACAGGCGTCGTCCCGATTTTGGTAGAATTGGATGGCGATGTAAACGGGCATAAATTTAGTGTATCCGGC
GAGGGAGAGGGAGATGCTACCTACGGGAAGCTCACCCTGAAATTCATCTGCACGACAGGTAAATTGCCTG
TTCCGTGGCCGACTTTGGTGACGACTCTGACCTATGGTGTCCAGTGTTTCTCTCGGTATCCAGACCATAT
GAAGCAGCATGACTTCTTCAAGAGCGCGATGCCAGAGGGTTACATTCAAGAAAGGACTATATTCTTTAAA
GATGACGGCAATTACAAGACTCGCGCTGAAGTTAAATTCGAAGGTGATACATTGGTAAACCGAATAGAAC
TTAAGGGTATAGACTTCAAAGAAGATGGAAATATACTGGGCCACAAACTTGAGTACAACAACCACGATCA
GAAGGACAGAAATTTGCGACGGATCACGCGGCTCGTGCTCGTTGTGGTTGCTGTTTTTGTTGGTTGTTGG
ACCCCGGTTCAGGTCTTTGTGTTGGCCCAAGGTCTCGGGGTACAACCCAGCTCAGAAACAGCTGTCGCGA
TATTGAGGTTTTGTACGGCGCTTGGATACGTCAACTCATGCTTGAACCCTATACTGTACGCTTTCCTCGA
CGAAAACTTTAAAAGGTGTTTTCGAGACTTCTGCTTCCCGTTGAAGATGCGAATGGAGAGACAGGCCACT
GCGAGAGTGCGGAATACGGTACAGGACCCGGCGGCCCTCCGAGACATCGACGGAATGAACAAGCCTGTAT
AATGTACAGCGGCCGCGACTCTAAAGCTTATCGATAATCAACCTCTGGATTACAAAATTTGTGAAAGATT
GACTGGTATTCTTAACTATGTTGCTCCTTTTACGCTATGTGGATACGCTGCTTTAATGCCTTTGTATCAT
GCTATTGCTTCCCGTATGGCTTTCATTTTCTCCTCCTTGTATAAATCCTGGTTGCTGTCTCTTTATGAGG
AGTTGTGGCCCGTTGTCAGGCAACGTGGCGTGGTGTGCACTGTGTTTGCTGACGCAACCCCCACTGGTTG
GGGCATTGCCACCACCTGTCAGCTCCTTTCCGGGACTTTCGCTTTCCCCCTCCCTATTGCCACGGCGGAA
CTCATCGCCGCCTGCCTTGCCCGCTGCTGGACAGGGGCTCGGCTGTTGGGCACTGACAATTCCGTGGTGT
TGTCGGGGAAATCATCGTCCTTTCCTTGGCTGCTCGCCTGTGTTGCCACCTGGATTCTGCGCGGGACGTC
CTTCTGCTACGTCCCTTCGGCCCTCAATCCAGCGGACCTTCCTTCCCGCGGCCTGCTGCCGGCTCTGCGG
CCTCTTCCGCGTCTTCGCCTTCGCCCTCAGACGAGTCGGATCTCCCTTTGGGCCGCCTCCCCGCTCTCGA
GATACGTACGACTGTGCCTTCTAGTTGCCAGCCATCTGTTGTTTGCCCCTCCCCCGTGCCTTCCTTGACC
CTGGAAGGTGCCACTCCCACTGTCCTTTCCTAATAAAATGAGGAAATTGCATCGCATTGTCTGAGTAGGT
GTCATTCTATTCTGGGGGGTGGGGTGGGGCAGGACAGCAAGGGGGAGGATTGGGAAGACAATAGCAGGCA
TGCTGGGGATGCGGTGGGCTCTATGGCTTCTGAGGCGGAAAGATCTCACGTGCGGACCGAGCGGCCGCAG
GAACCCCTAGTGATGGAGTTGGCCACTCCCTCTCTGCGCGCTCGCTCGCTCACTGAGGCCGGGCGACCAA
AGGTCGCCCGACGCCCGGGCTTTGCCCGGGCGGCCTCAGTGAGCGAGCGAGCGCGCAGCTGCCTGCAGGG
GCGCCTGATGCGGTATTTTCTCCTTACGCATCTGTGCGGTATTTCACACCGCATA
[95 nt withheld, positions 3836-3930]
T
[46 nt withheld, positions 3932-3977]
C
[141 nt withheld, positions 3979-4119]
CCTTTGACGTTGGAGTCCACGTTCTTT
[37 nt withheld, positions 4147-4183]
ACTCTATCTCGGGCTATTCTTTTGATTTATAAGGGATTTTGCCGATTTCGGTCTATTGGTTAAAAAATGA
GCTGATTTAACAAAAATTTAACGCGAATTTTAACAAAATATTAACGTTTACAATTTTATGGTGCACTCTC
AGTACAATCTGCTCTGATGCCGCATAGTTAAGCCAGCCCCGACACCCGCCAACACCCGCTGACGCGCCCT
GACGGGCTTGTCTGCTCCCGGCATCCGCTTACAGACAAGCTGTGACCGTCTCCGGGAGCTGCATGTGTCA
GAGGTTTTCACCGTCATCACCGAAACGCGCGAGACGAAAGGGCCTCGTGATACGCCTATTTTTATAGGTT
AATGTCATGATAATAATGGTTTCTTAGACGTCAGGTGGCACTTTTCGGGGAAATGTGCGCGGAACCCCTA
TTTGTTTATTTTTCTAAATACATTCAAATATGTATCCGCTCATGAGACAATAACCCTGATAAATGCTTCA
ATAATATTGAAAAAGGAAGAGTATGAGTATTCAACATTTCCGTGTCGCCCTTATTCCCTTTTTTGCGGCA
TTTTGCCTTCCTGTTTTTGCTCACCCAGAAACGCTGGTGAAAGTAAAAGATGCTGAAGATCAGTTGGGTG
CACGAGTGGGTTACATCGAACTGGATCTCAACAGCGGTAAGATCCTTGAGAGTTTTCGCCCCGAAGAACG
TTTTCCAATGATGAGCACTTTTAAAGTTCTGCTATGTGGCGCGGTATTATCCCGTATTGACGCCGGGCAA
GAGCAACTCGGTCGCCGCATACACTATTCTCAGAATGACTTGGTTGAGTACTCACCAGTCACAGAAAAGC
ATCTTACGGATGGCATGACAGTAAGAGAATTATGCAGTGCTGCCATAACCATGAGTGATAACACTGCGGC
CAACTTACTTCTGACAACGATCGGAGGACCGAAGGAGCTAACCGCTTTTTTGCACAACATGGGGGATCAT
GTAACTCGCCTTGATCGTTGGGAACCGGAGCTGAATGAAGCCATACCAAACGACGAGCGTGACACCACGA
TGCCTGTAGCAATGGCAACAACGTTGCGCAAACTATTAACTGGCGAACTACTTACTCTAGCTTCCCGGCA
ACAATTAATAGACTGGATGGAGGCGGATAAAGTTGCAGGACCACTTCTGCGCTCGGCCCTTCCGGCTGGC
TGGTTTATTGCTGATAAATCTGGAGCCGGTGAGCGTGGGTCTCGCGGTATCATTGCAGCACTGGGGCCAG
ATGGTAAGCCCTCCCGTATCGTAGTTATCTACACGACGGGGAGTCAGGCAACTATGGATGAACGAAATAG
ACAGATCGCTGAGATAGGTGCCTCACTGATTAAGCATTGGTAACTGTCAGACCAAGTTTACTCATATATA
CTTTAGATTGATTTAAAACTTCATTTTTAATTTAAAAGGATCTAGGTGAAGATCCTTTTTGATAATCTCA
TGACCAAAATCCCTTAACGTGAGTTTTCGTTCCACTGAGCGTCAGACCCCGTAGAAAAGATCAAAGGATC
TTCTTGAGATCCTTTTTTTCTGCGCGTAATCTGCTGCTTGCAAACAAAAAAACCACCGCTACCAGCGGTG
GTTTGTTTGCCGGATCAAGAGCTACCAACTCTTTTTCCGAAGGTAACTGGCTTCAGCAGAGCGCAGATAC
CAAATACTGTTCTTCTAGTGTAGCCGTAGTTAGGCCACCACTTCAAGAACTCTGTAGCACCGCCTACATA
CCTCGCTCTGCTAATCCTGTTACCAGTGGCTGCTGCCAGTGGCGATAAGTCGTGTCTTACCGGGTTGGAC
TCAAGACGATAGTTACCGGATAAGGCGCAGCGGTCGGGCTGAACGGGGGGTTCGTGCACACAGCCCAGCT
TGGAGCGAACGACCTACACCGAACTGAGATACCTACAGCGTGAGCTATGAGAAAGCGCCACGCTTCCCGA
AGGGAGAAAGGCGGACAGGTATCCGGTAAGCGGCAGGGTCGGAACAGGAGAGCGCACGAGGGAGCTTCCA
GGGGGAAACGCCTGGTATCTTTATAGTCCTGTCGGGTTTCGCCACCTCTGACTTGAGCGTCGATTTTTGT
GATGCTCGTCAGGGGGGCGGAGCCTATGGAAAAACGCCAGCAACGCGGCCTTTTTACGGTTCCTGGCCTT
TTGCTGGCCTTTTGCTCACATGTCCTGCAGGCAG
Features (pLannotate 1.2.2; 18 found; start..end, strand, type, name):
      1..28      +  repeat_region  AAV2 ITR (fragment): inverted terminal repeat of adeno-associated virus serotype 2 inverted
     28..119     -  repeat_region  AAV2 ITR (fragment): inverted terminal repeat of adeno-associated virus serotype 2 inverted
    164..611     +  promoter       hSyn promoter: human synapsin I promoter; confers neuron-specific expression (Kügler et al., 2003)
    635..767     +  intron         chimeric intron: chimera between introns from human β-globin and immunoglobulin heavy chain genes
    858..878     +  CDS            3xFLAG (fragment): three tandem FLAG® epitope tags
    882..1622    +  CDS            OPRL1 (fragment): OPRX_HUMAN - Also known as OOR, ORL1. Experimental evidence at protein level: Swiss-Prot protein existence level 1. G-protein coupled opioid receptor that functions as receptor for the endogenous neuropeptide nociceptin. Ligand binding causes a conformation change that triggers signaling via guanine nucleotide- binding proteins (G proteins) and modulates the activity of down-stream effectors. Signaling via G proteins mediates inhibition of adenylate cyclase activity and calcium channel activity. Arrestins modulate signaling via G proteins and mediate the activation of alternative signaling pat
   1635..2369    +  CDS            cEGFP: cEGFP is a basic (constitutively fluorescent) green fluorescent protein published in 2008, derived from Aequorea victoria.
   2397..2474    +  CDS            OPRD1 (fragment): OPRD_PIG - Experimental evidence at protein level: Swiss-Prot protein existence level 1. G-protein coupled receptor that functions as receptor for endogenous enkephalins and for a subset of other opioids. Ligand binding causes a conformation change that triggers signaling via guanine nucleotide-binding proteins (G proteins) and modulates the activity of down-stream effectors, such as adenylate cyclase. Signaling leads to the inhibition of adenylate cyclase activity. Inhibits neurotransmitter release by reducing calcium ion currents and increasing potassium ion conductance. Plays a role in the
   2766..3354    +  misc_feature   WPRE: woodchuck hepatitis virus posttranscriptional regulatory element
   3372..3596    +  polyA_signal   bGH poly(A) signal: bovine growth hormone polyadenylation signal
   3639..3779    +  repeat_region  AAV2 ITR: inverted terminal repeat of adeno-associated virus serotype 2 inverted
   3784..3835    -  misc_feature   bom (fragment): basis of mobility region from pBR322
   3854..4309    +  rep_origin     f1 ori (sequence partly withheld): f1 bacteriophage origin of replication; arrow indicates direction of (+) strand synthesis
   4310..4359    -  misc_feature   bom (fragment): basis of mobility region from pBR322
   4461..4496    -  CDS            rop (fragment): Rop protein, which maintains plasmids at low copy number; rop
   4591..4695    +  promoter       AmpR promoter: bla
   4696..5556    +  CDS            AmpR: β-lactamase; bla; confers resistance to ampicillin, carbenicillin, and related antibiotics
   5727..6315    +  rep_origin     ori: high-copy-number ColE1/pMB1/pBR322/pUC origin of replication
