[The description below was written by a language model from this plasmid's Addgene catalogue record and pLannotate feature annotations shown in this document.]
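Description:
pAAV_hSynapsin1_NOPLight1 is a 6,387 bp adeno-associated virus transfer plasmid for neuronal expression of NOPLight1, a genetically encoded fluorescent sensor for the opioid peptide nociceptin. It is built on the pAAV-hSynapsin1 backbone and is propagated in bacteria through a high-copy ColE1/pUC-type origin with β-lactamase (ampicillin) selection. An f1 phage origin and remnants of pBR322 bom and rop sequences are also annotated in the backbone. The expression cassette lies between AAV2 inverted terminal repeats, which allow the intervening DNA to be packaged into recombinant AAV particles. The left ITR is annotated only as fragments, while the right one is called as complete. The recorded use of a recombination-deficient bacterial strain is consistent with the known instability of ITRs.

Within the ITRs, the human synapsin-1 promoter restricts expression to neurons and is followed by a chimeric β-globin/immunoglobulin intron that aids transcript processing. The 1,923 bp insert, cloned between BamHI and HindIII, begins with a short match to a FLAG-type epitope, followed by a large portion of the human nociceptin receptor OPRL1, a GFP module annotated as cEGFP, and further receptor sequence. The annotation tool labels that downstream segment by homology as a delta opioid receptor fragment, but only a short stretch is matched, and the remaining C-terminal coding region is unannotated. This arrangement, a fluorescent protein embedded within a G-protein-coupled receptor, fits a sensor design in which ligand-induced conformational change alters fluorescence, although the record does not describe the mechanism. A WPRE and a bovine growth hormone polyadenylation signal enhance and terminate expression. The construct can be used for direct mammalian expression or AAV production to monitor endogenous nociceptin release in neurons.
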