Addgene plasmid #195580: pAAV_hSynapsin1_NOPLight1
Purpose: Expresses NOPLight1 in neurons
Depositing lab: Tommaso Patriarchi. Depositing organization: University of Zurich. Publication: Development of a genetically encoded sensor for probing endogenous nociceptin opioid peptide release. Zhou X, Stine C, Prada PO, Fusca D, Assoumou K, Dernic J, Bhat MA, Achanta AS, Johnson JC, Pasqualini AL, Jadhav S, Bauder CA, Steuernagel L, Ravotto L, Benke D, Weber B, Suko A, Palmiter RD, Stoeber M, Kloppenburg P, Bruning JC, Bruchas MR, Patriarchi T. Nat Commun. 2024 Jun 25;15(1):5353. doi: 10.1038/s41467-024-49712-0. PubMed 38918403.
Backbone
  Vector backbone: pAAV-hSynapsin1
  Backbone manufacturer: UZH Viral Vector Facility
  Backbone size w/o insert (bp): 4464
  Total vector size (bp): 6387
  Vector type: Mammalian Expression, AAV
Growth in bacteria
  Bacterial resistance: Ampicillin, 100 μg/mL
  Growth temperature: 30°C
  Growth strain: NEB Stable
  Copy number: Unknown
Gene/Insert
  Gene/Insert name: NOPLight1
  Species: H. sapiens (human), Synthetic
  Insert size (bp): 1923
  Promoter: human Synapsin-1
  Cloning method: Restriction Enzyme; 5′ cloning site BamHI (not destroyed); 3′ cloning site HindIII (not destroyed)
  Sequencing primers: 5′ gtcgagattaattaactcgagcaggtaag; 3′ cgccacgttgcctgacaacgggccacaac
Terms and licenses: Academic/Nonprofit Terms; Industry Terms: Not Available to Industry
Depositor comments: See https://www.biorxiv.org/content/10.1101/2023.05.26.542102v2 for bioRxiv preprint.
How to cite: pAAV_hSynapsin1_NOPLight1 was a gift from Tommaso Patriarchi (Addgene plasmid # 195580 ; http://n2t.net/addgene:195580 ; RRID:Addgene_195580)
